Addgene plasmid #83714: MSCV-6NBC-GFP-PGK-Puro-Barcode37
Purpose: individual 6N barcode to make barcoded cell line variants
Depositing lab: Monte Winslow. Depositing organization: Stanford University. Publication: An in vivo multiplexed small-molecule screening platform. Gruner BM, Schulze CJ, Yang D, Ogasawara D, Dix MM, Rogers ZN, Chuang CH, McFarland CD, Chiou SH, Brown JM, Cravatt BF, Bogyo M, Winslow MM. Nat Methods. 2016 Sep 12. doi: 10.1038/nmeth.3992. PubMed 27617390.
Backbone
  Vector backbone: MSCV
  Vector type: Retroviral
  Selectable markers: Puromycin
Growth in bacteria
  Bacterial resistance: Ampicillin, 100 μg/mL
  Growth temperature: 37°C
  Growth strain: DH5alpha
  Copy number: High Copy
Gene/Insert
  Gene/Insert name: Barcode37
  Species: Synthetic
  Cloning method: Restriction Enzyme; 5′ cloning site BglII (destroyed during cloning); 3′ cloning site EcoRI (not destroyed)
  Sequencing primers: 5′ CCCTTGAACCTCCTCGTTCGACC
Terms and licenses: Academic/Nonprofit Terms; Industry Terms: Not Available to Industry
How to cite: MSCV-6NBC-GFP-PGK-Puro-Barcode37 was a gift from Monte Winslow (Addgene plasmid # 83714 ; http://n2t.net/addgene:83714 ; RRID:Addgene_83714)
