[The description below was written by a language model from this plasmid's Addgene catalogue record and pLannotate feature annotations shown in this document.]
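Description:
MSCV-6NBC-GFP-PGK-Puro-Barcode37 is a gammaretroviral transfer vector built on the murine stem cell virus (MSCV) backbone and carries one defined member of a set of synthetic six-nucleotide ("6N") barcodes. It is maintained in E. coli as a high-copy plasmid through a ColE1/pUC-type origin and an ampicillin resistance gene (β-lactamase with its own promoter). The short lacI, lacZα, tetracycline-resistance, rop, bom and env fragments flagged by the annotation are non-functional remnants of the plasmid's cloning history.

The proviral region is bounded by MESV-derived 5′ and 3′ long terminal repeats. Downstream of the 5′ LTR lie the Ψ packaging signal and a truncated, start-codon-less gag segment, which together promote efficient encapsidation of the genomic RNA when gag, pol and env are supplied in trans by packaging cells. The 5′ LTR drives EGFP, and an internal mouse PGK promoter drives puromycin N-acetyltransferase, so transduced cells can be both tracked by green fluorescence and selected with puromycin. The barcode was inserted by restriction cloning between a BglII site (destroyed) and an EcoRI site (retained). It is too short to be picked up as an annotated feature, so its exact position is not shown in the table, although the construct name and the small gap between gag and EGFP suggest it lies just upstream of the reporter.

Because the integrated provirus leaves a heritable, sequence-readable tag, this plasmid is intended for generating uniquely barcoded cell line variants. The associated work used such variants for a multiplexed in vivo small-molecule screening platform, an approach in which differently barcoded populations can be pooled and their relative abundance read out by barcode sequencing.
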