Features (pLannotate 1.2.2; 19 found; start..end, strand, type, name):
    579..920     +  misc_feature   MESV Ψ: packaging signal of murine embryonic stem cell virus
    987..1403    +  CDS            gag (truncated): truncated Moloney murine leukemia virus (MMLV) gag gene lacking the start codon
   1427..2143    +  CDS            EGFP: EGFP is a basic (constitutively fluorescent) green fluorescent protein published in 1996, derived from Aequorea victoria. It is reported to be a rapidly-maturing weak dimer with moderate acid sensitivity.
   2161..2660    +  promoter       PGK promoter: mouse phosphoglycerate kinase 1 promoter
   2681..3280    +  CDS            PuroR: puromycin N-acetyltransferase; pac from Streptomyces alboniger; confers resistance to puromycin
   3380..3894    +  LTR            3' LTR: 3' long terminal repeat from murine embryonic stem cell virus
   4087..4103    -  protein_bind   lac operator: The lac repressor binds to the lac operator to inhibit transcription in E. coli. This inhibition can be relieved by adding lactose or isopropyl-β-D-thiogalactopyranoside (IPTG). lac repressor encoded by lacI
   4111..4141    -  promoter       lac promoter: promoter for the E. coli lac operon
   4156..4177    -  protein_bind   CAP binding site: CAP binding activates transcription in the presence of cAMP. E. coli catabolite activator protein
   4190..4282    -  CDS            lacI (fragment): lac repressor; lacI; The lac repressor binds to the lac operator to inhibit transcription in E. coli. This inhibition can be relieved by adding lactose or isopropyl-β-D-thiogalactopyranoside (IPTG).
   4465..5053    -  rep_origin     ori: high-copy-number ColE1/pMB1/pBR322/pUC origin of replication
   5224..6084    -  CDS            AmpR: β-lactamase; bla; confers resistance to ampicillin, carbenicillin, and related antibiotics
   6085..6189    -  promoter       AmpR promoter: bla
   6284..6319    +  CDS            rop (fragment): Rop protein, which maintains plasmids at low copy number; rop
   6421..6520    +  misc_feature   bom (fragment): basis of mobility region from pBR322
   6526..6675    -  CDS            lacZα (fragment): LacZα fragment of β-galactosidase; lacZ fragment
   6675..6876    -  CDS            TcR (fragment): tetracycline efflux protein; tet; confers resistance to tetracycline
   6877..6975    +  CDS            env (fragment): murine leukemia virus gPr80 envelope polyprotein precursor; env; proteolytically cleaved into gp70SU and p15TM subunits
   7017..515     +  LTR            5' LTR (across the origin): 5' long terminal repeat from murine embryonic stem cell virus
>Addgene plasmid #83714 | MSCV-6NBC-GFP-PGK-Puro-Barcode37 | depositor full sequence | sequence record 159860 | Full Sequence
TGAAAGACCCCACCTGTAGGTTTGGCAAGCTAGCTTAAGTAACGCCATTTTGCAAGGCATGGAAAATACA
TAACTGAGAATAGAGAAGTTCAGATCAAGGTTAGGAACAGAGAGACAGCAGAATATGGGCCAAACAGGAT
ATCTGTGGTAAGCAGTTCCTGCCCCGGCTCAGGGCCAAGAACAGATGGTCCCCAGATGCGGTCCCGCCCT
CAGCAGTTTCTAGAGAACCATCAGATGTTTCCAGGGTGCCCCAAGGACCTGAAATGACCCTGTGCCTTAT
TTGAACTAACCAATCAGTTCGCTTCTCGCTTCTGTTCGCGCGCTTCTGCTCCCCGAGCTCAATAAAAGAG
CCCACAACCCCTCACTCGGCGCGCCAGTCCTCCGATAGACTGCGTCGCCCGGGTACCCGTATTCCCAATA
AAGCCTCTTGCTGTTTGCATCCGAATCGTGGACTCGCTGATCCTTGGGAGGGTCTCCTCAGATTGATTGA
CTGCCCACCTCGGGGGTCTTTCATTTGGAGGTTCCACCGAGATTTGGAGACCCCTGCCCAGGGACCACCG
ACCCCCCCGCCGGGAGGTAAGCTGGCCAGCGGTCGTTTCGTGTCTGTCTCTGTCTTTGTGCGTGTTTGTG
CCGGCATCTAATGTTTGCGCCTGCGTCTGTACTAGTTAGCTAACTAGCTCTGTATCTGGCGGACCCGTGG
TGGAACTGACGAGTTCTGAACACCCGGCCGCAACCCTGGGAGACGTCCCAGGGACTTTGGGGGCCGTTTT
TGTGGCCCGACCTGAGGAAGGGAGTCGATGTGGAATCCGACCCCGTCAGGATATGTGGTTCTGGTAGGAG
ACGAGAACCTAAAACAGTTCCCGCCTCCGTCTGAATTTTTGCTTTCGGTTTGGAACCGAAGCCGCGCGTC
TTGTCTGCTGCAGCGCTGCAGCATCGTTCTGTGTTGTCTCTGTCTGACTGTGTTTCTGTATTTGTCTGAA
AATTAGGGCCAGACTGTTACCACTCCCTTAAGTTTGACCTTAGGTCACTGGAAAGATGTCGAGCGGATCG
CTCACAACCAGTCGGTAGATGTCAAGAAGAGACGTTGGGTTACCTTCTGCTCTGCAGAATGGCCAACCTT
TAACGTCGGATGGCCGCGAGACGGCACCTTTAACCGAGACCTCATCACCCAGGTTAAGATCAAGGTCTTT
TCACCTGGCCCGCATGGACACCCAGACCAGGTCCCCTACATCGTGACCTGGGAAGCCTTGGCTTTTGACC
CCCCTCCCTGGGTCAAGCCCTTTGTACACCCTAAGCCTCCGCCTCCTCTTCCTCCATCCGCCCCGTCTCT
CCCCCTTGAACCTCCTCGTTCGACCCCGCCTCGATCCTCCCTTTATCCAGCCCTCACTCCTTCTCTAGGC
GCCGGAATTAGATCCGCAGACCCACCATGGTGAGCAAGGGCGAGGAGCTGTTCACCGGGGTGGTGCCCAT
CCTGGTCGAGCTGGACGGCGACGTAAACGGCCACAAGTTCAGCGTGTCCGGCGAGGGCGAGGGCGATGCC
ACCTACGGCAAGCTGACCCTGAAGTTCATCTGCACCACCGGCAAGCTGCCCGTGCCCTGGCCCACCCTCG
TGACCACCCTGACCTACGGCGTGCAGTGCTTCAGCCGCTACCCCGACCACATGAAGCAGCACGACTTCTT
CAAGTCCGCCATGCCCGAAGGCTACGTCCAGGAGCGCACCATCTTCTTCAAGGACGACGGCAACTACAAG
ACCCGCGCCGAGGTGAAGTTCGAGGGCGACACCCTGGTGAACCGCATCGAGCTGAAGGGCATCGACTTCA
AGGAGGACGGCAACATCCTGGGGCACAAGCTGGAGTACAACTACAACAGCCACAACGTCTATATCATGGC
CGACAAGCAGAAGAACGGCATCAAGGTGAACTTCAAGATCCGCCACAACATCGAGGACGGCAGCGTGCAG
CTCGCCGACCACTACCAGCAGAACACCCCCATCGGCGACGGCCCCGTGCTGCTGCCCGACAACCACTACC
TGAGCACCCAGTCCGCCCTGAGCAAAGACCCCAACGAGAAGCGCGATCACATGGTCCTGCTGGAGTTCGT
GACCGCCGCCGGGATCACTCTCGGCATGGACGAGCTGTACAAGTAGCGGAGAATTCTACCGGGTAGGGGA
GGCGCTTTTCCCAAGGCAGTCTGGAGCATGCGCTTTAGCAGCCCCGCTGGGCACTTGGCGCTACACAAGT
GGCCTCTGGCCTCGCACACATTCCACATCCACCGGTAGGCGCCAACCGGCTCCGTTCTTTGGTGGCCCCT
TCGCGCCACCTTCTACTCCTCCCCTAGTCAGGAAGTTCCCCCCCGCCCCGCAGCTCGCGTCGTGCAGGAC
GTGACAAATGGAAGTAGCACGTCTCACTAGTCTCGTGCAGATGGACAGCACCGCTGAGCAATGGAAGCGG
GTAGGCCTTTGGGGCAGCGGCCAATAGCAGCTTTGCTCCTTCGCTTTCTGGGCTCAGAGGCTGGGAAGGG
GTGGGTCCGGGGGCGGGCTCAGGGGCGGGCTCAGGGGCGGGGCGGGCGCCCGAAGGTCCTCCGGAGGCCC
GGCATTCTGCACGCTTCAAAAGCGCACGTCTGCCGCGCTGTTCTCCTCTTCCTCATCTCCGGGCCTTTCG
ACCTGCAGCCCAAGCTTACCATGACCGAGTACAAGCCCACGGTGCGCCTCGCCACCCGCGACGACGTCCC
CAGGGCCGTACGCACCCTCGCCGCCGCGTTCGCCGACTACCCCGCCACGCGCCACACCGTCGATCCGGAC
CGCCACATCGAGCGGGTCACCGAGCTGCAAGAACTCTTCCTCACGCGCGTCGGGCTCGACATCGGCAAGG
TGTGGGTCGCGGACGACGGCGCCGCGGTGGCGGTCTGGACCACGCCGGAGAGCGTCGAAGCGGGGGCGGT
GTTCGCCGAGATCGGCCCGCGCATGGCCGAGTTGAGCGGTTCCCGGCTGGCCGCGCAGCAACAGATGGAA
GGCCTCCTGGCGCCGCACCGGCCCAAGGAGCCCGCGTGGTTCCTGGCCACCGTCGGCGTCTCGCCCGACC
ACCAGGGCAAGGGTCTGGGCAGCGCCGTCGTGCTCCCCGGAGTGGAGGCGGCCGAGCGCGCCGGGGTGCC
CGCCTTCCTGGAGACCTCCGCGCCCCGCAACCTCCCCTTCTACGAGCGGCTCGGCTTCACCGTCACCGCC
GACGTCGAGGTGCCCGAAGGACCGCGCACCTGGTGCATGACCCGCAAGCCCGGTGCCTGACGCCCGCCCC
ACGACCCGCAGCGCCCGACCGAAAGGAGCGCACGACCCCATGCATCGATAAAATAAAAGATTTTATTTAG
TCTCCAGAAAAAGGGGGGAATGAAAGACCCCACCTGTAGGTTTGGCAAGCTAGCTTAAGTAACGCCATTT
TGCAAGGCATGGAAAATACATAACTGAGAATAGAGAAGTTCAGATCAAGGTTAGGAACAGAGAGACAGCA
GAATATGGGCCAAACAGGATATCTGTGGTAAGCAGTTCCTGCCCCGGCTCAGGGCCAAGAACAGATGGTC
CCCAGATGCGGTCCCGCCCTCAGCAGTTTCTAGAGAACCATCAGATGTTTCCAGGGTGCCCCAAGGACCT
GAAATGACCCTGTGCCTTATTTGAACTAACCAATCAGTTCGCTTCTCGCTTCTGTTCGCGCGCTTCTGCT
CCCCGAGCTCAATAAAAGAGCCCACAACCCCTCACTCGGCGCGCCAGTCCTCCGATAGACTGCGTCGCCC
GGGTACCCGTGTATCCAATAAACCCTCTTGCAGTTGCATCCGACTTGTGGTCTCGCTGTTCCTTGGGAGG
GTCTCCTCTGAGTGATTGACTACCCGTCAGCGGGGGTCTTTCATGGGTAACAGTTTCTTGAAGTTGGAGA
ACAACATTCTGAGGGTAGGAGTCGAATATTAAGTAATCCTGACTCAATTAGCCACTGTTTTGAATCCACA
TACTCCAATACTCCTGAAATAGTTCATTATGGACAGCGCAGAAGAGCTGGGGAGAATTAATTCGTAATCA
TGGTCATAGCTGTTTCCTGTGTGAAATTGTTATCCGCTCACAATTCCACACAACATACGAGCCGGAAGCA
TAAAGTGTAAAGCCTGGGGTGCCTAATGAGTGAGCTAACTCACATTAATTGCGTTGCGCTCACTGCCCGC
TTTCCAGTCGGGAAACCTGTCGTGCCAGCTGCATTAATGAATCGGCCAACGCGCGGGGAGAGGCGGTTTG
CGTATTGGGCGCTCTTCCGCTTCCTCGCTCACTGACTCGCTGCGCTCGGTCGTTCGGCTGCGGCGAGCGG
TATCAGCTCACTCAAAGGCGGTAATACGGTTATCCACAGAATCAGGGGATAACGCAGGAAAGAACATGTG
AGCAAAAGGCCAGCAAAAGGCCAGGAACCGTAAAAAGGCCGCGTTGCTGGCGTTTTTCCATAGGCTCCGC
CCCCCTGACGAGCATCACAAAAATCGACGCTCAAGTCAGAGGTGGCGAAACCCGACAGGACTATAAAGAT
ACCAGGCGTTTCCCCCTGGAAGCTCCCTCGTGCGCTCTCCTGTTCCGACCCTGCCGCTTACCGGATACCT
GTCCGCCTTTCTCCCTTCGGGAAGCGTGGCGCTTTCTCATAGCTCACGCTGTAGGTATCTCAGTTCGGTG
TAGGTCGTTCGCTCCAAGCTGGGCTGTGTGCACGAACCCCCCGTTCAGCCCGACCGCTGCGCCTTATCCG
GTAACTATCGTCTTGAGTCCAACCCGGTAAGACACGACTTATCGCCACTGGCAGCAGCCACTGGTAACAG
GATTAGCAGAGCGAGGTATGTAGGCGGTGCTACAGAGTTCTTGAAGTGGTGGCCTAACTACGGCTACACT
AGAAGGACAGTATTTGGTATCTGCGCTCTGCTGAAGCCAGTTACCTTCGGAAAAAGAGTTGGTAGCTCTT
GATCCGGCAAACAAACCACCGCTGGTAGCGGTGGTTTTTTTGTTTGCAAGCAGCAGATTACGCGCAGAAA
AAAAGGATCTCAAGAAGATCCTTTGATCTTTTCTACGGGGTCTGACGCTCAGTGGAACGAAAACTCACGT
TAAGGGATTTTGGTCATGAGATTATCAAAAAGGATCTTCACCTAGATCCTTTTAAATTAAAAATGAAGTT
TTAAATCAATCTAAAGTATATATGAGTAAACTTGGTCTGACAGTTACCAATGCTTAATCAGTGAGGCACC
TATCTCAGCGATCTGTCTATTTCGTTCATCCATAGTTGCCTGACTCCCCGTCGTGTAGATAACTACGATA
CGGGAGGGCTTACCATCTGGCCCCAGTGCTGCAATGATACCGCGAGACCCACGCTCACCGGCTCCAGATT
TATCAGCAATAAACCAGCCAGCCGGAAGGGCCGAGCGCAGAAGTGGTCCTGCAACTTTATCCGCCTCCAT
CCAGTCTATTAATTGTTGCCGGGAAGCTAGAGTAAGTAGTTCGCCAGTTAATAGTTTGCGCAACGTTGTT
GCCATTGCTACAGGCATCGTGGTGTCACGCTCGTCGTTTGGTATGGCTTCATTCAGCTCCGGTTCCCAAC
GATCAAGGCGAGTTACATGATCCCCCATGTTGTGCAAAAAAGCGGTTAGCTCCTTCGGTCCTCCGATCGT
TGTCAGAAGTAAGTTGGCCGCAGTGTTATCACTCATGGTTATGGCAGCACTGCATAATTCTCTTACTGTC
ATGCCATCCGTAAGATGCTTTTCTGTGACTGGTGAGTACTCAACCAAGTCATTCTGAGAATAGTGTATGC
GGCGACCGAGTTGCTCTTGCCCGGCGTCAATACGGGATAATACCGCGCCACATAGCAGAACTTTAAAAGT
GCTCATCATTGGAAAACGTTCTTCGGGGCGAAAACTCTCAAGGATCTTACCGCTGTTGAGATCCAGTTCG
ATGTAACCCACTCGTGCACCCAACTGATCTTCAGCATCTTTTACTTTCACCAGCGTTTCTGGGTGAGCAA
AAACAGGAAGGCAAAATGCCGCAAAAAAGGGAATAAGGGCGACACGGAAATGTTGAATACTCATACTCTT
CCTTTTTCAATATTATTGAAGCATTTATCAGGGTTATTGTCTCATGAGCGGATACATATTTGAATGTATT
TAGAAAAATAAACAAATAGGGGTTCCGCGCACATTTCCCCGAAAAGTGCCACCTGACGTCTAAGAAACCA
TTATTATCATGACATTAACCTATAAAAATAGGCGTATCACGAGGCCCTTTCGTCTCGCGCGTTTCGGTGA
TGACGGTGAAAACCTCTGACACATGCAGCTCCCGGAGACGGTCACAGCTTGTCTGTAAGCGGATGCCGGG
AGCAGACAAGCCCGTCAGGGCGCGTCAGCGGGTGTTGGCGGGTGTCGGGGCTGGCTTAACTATGCGGCAT
CAGAGCAGATTGTACTGAGAGTGCACCATATGCGGTGTGAAATACCGCACAGATGCGTAAGGAGAAAATA
CCGCATCAGGCGCCATTCGCCATTCAGGCTGCGCAACTGTTGGGAAGGGCGATCGGTGCGGGCCTCTTCG
CTATTACGCCAGCTGGCGAAAGGGGGATGTGCTGCAAGGCGATTAAGTTGGGTAACGCCAGGGTTTTCCC
AGTCACGACGTTGTAAAACGACGGCGCAAGGAATGGTGCATGCAAGGAGATGGCGCCCAACAGTCCCCCG
GCCACGGGGCCTGCCACCATACCCACGCCGAAACAAGCGCTCATGAGCCCGAAGTGGCGAGCCCGATCTT
CCCCATCGGTGATGTCGGCGATATAGGCGCCAGCAACCGCACCTGTGGCGCCGGTGATGCCGGCCACGAT
GCGTCCGGCGTAGAGGCGATTAGTCCAATTTGTTAAAGACAGGATATCAGTGGTCCAGGCTCTAGTTTTG
ACTCAACAATATCACCAGCTGAAGCCTATAGAGTACGAGCCATAGATAAAATAAAAGATTTTATTTAGTC
TCCAGAAAAAGGGGGGAA
