>Addgene plasmid #83714 | MSCV-6NBC-GFP-PGK-Puro-Barcode37 | addgene partial sequence | sequence record 165243 | pLXSN5 5'-CCCTTGAACCTCCTCGTTCGACC-3'
CAGCCCTCACTCCTTCTCTAGGCGCCGGAATTAGATCCGCAGACCCACCATGGTGAGCAAGGGCGAGGAG
CTGTTCACCGGGGTGGTGCCCATCCTGGTCGAGCTGGACGGCGACGTAAACGGCCACAAGTTCAGCGTGT
CCGGCGAGGGCGAGGGCGATGCCACCTACGGCAAGCTGACCCTGAAGTTCATCTGCACCACCGGCAAGCT
GCCCGTGCCCTGGCCCACCCTCGTGACCACCCTGACCTACGGCGTGCAGTGCTTCAGCCGCTACCCCGAC
CACATGAAGCAGCACGACTTCTTCAAGTCCGCCATGCCCGAAGGCTACGTCCAGGAGCGCACCATCTTCT
TCAAGGACGACGGCAACTACAAGACCCGCGCCGAGGTGAAGTTCGAGGGCGACACCCTGGTGAACCGCAT
CGAGCTGAAGGGCATCGACTTCAAGGAGGACGGCAACATCCTGGGGCACAAGCTGGAGTACAACTACAAC
AGCCACAACGTCTATATCATGGCCGACAAGCAGAAGAACGGCATCAAGGTGAACTTCAAGATCCGCCACA
ACATCGAGGACGGCAGCGTGCAGCTCGCCGACCACTACCAGCAGAACACCCCCATCGGCGACGGCCCCGT
GCTGCTGCCCGACAACCACTACCTGAGCACCCAGTCCGCCCTGAGCAAAGACCCCAACGAGAAGCGCGAT
CACATGGTCCTGCTGGAGTTCGTGACCGCCGCCGGGATCACTCTCGGCATGGACGAGCTGTACAAGTAGC
GGAGAATTCTACCGGGTAGGGGAGGCGCTTTTCCCAAGGCAGTCTGGAGCATGCGCTTTAG
